Addgene plasmid #234529: pJPC430
Purpose: CinH Recombinase switch; plant T-DNA
Depositing lab: Daniel Voytas. Depositing organization: University of Minnesota. Publication: Viral delivery of recombinases activates heritable genetic switches in plants. Chamness JC, Cody JP, Cruz AJ, Voytas DF. Plant Physiol. 2025 Mar 1;197(3):kiaf073. doi: 10.1093/plphys/kiaf073. Epub 2025 Feb 21. PubMed 40111273.
Backbone
  Vector backbone: pTRANS_200d
  Vector type: Plant Expression
Growth in bacteria
  Bacterial resistance: Kanamycin, 50 μg/mL
  Growth temperature: 37°C
  Growth strain: DH5alpha
  Copy number: High Copy
Gene/Insert
  Gene/Insert name: RUBY (alt name: nptII)
  Species: Sugar beet, E. coli
  Mutation: none
  Cloning method: Golden Gate
Terms and licenses: Academic/Nonprofit Terms; Industry Terms: Not Available to Industry
How to cite: pJPC430 was a gift from Daniel Voytas (Addgene plasmid # 234529 ; http://n2t.net/addgene:234529 ; RRID:Addgene_234529)
