[The description below was written by a language model from this plasmid's Addgene catalogue record and pLannotate feature annotations shown in this document.]
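Description:
pJPC430 is a plant binary (T-DNA) vector built on the pTRANS_200d backbone by Golden Gate assembly, intended as a CinH recombinase-responsive genetic switch for plant transformation. The backbone carries a high-copy ColE1/pUC-type origin with a bom site for propagation in E. coli, plus the pVS1 oriV, RepA and StaA functions that allow replication and stable maintenance in Agrobacterium. Bacterial selection is by kanamycin through an aphA-3 KanR gene located outside the T-DNA borders.

Between the nopaline-type right and left border repeats, an enhanced CaMV 35S promoter with a TMV Ω translational enhancer sits upstream of nptII (NeoR/KanR, annotated as a fragment), which is followed by the Arabidopsis HSP18.2 terminator. Downstream lie coding sequences for the sugar beet enzymes CYP76AD1 and DODA1, which are components of the RUBY betalain-pigment reporter, and the cassette ends with a CaMV poly(A) signal. An unannotated stretch between DODA1 and the poly(A) signal would be the expected location of the remaining RUBY component, a glucosyltransferase, but the table does not identify it. No separate promoter is annotated in front of RUBY. This layout is consistent with a switch in which nptII and its terminator block reporter expression until CinH-mediated recombination places RUBY under 35S control, producing visible red pigmentation. However, the CinH recognition sites are not annotated, so their positions and the exact switching mechanism (excision versus inversion) cannot be confirmed from the record. The associated work concerns viral delivery of recombinases to activate heritable switches in plants, so this construct probably serves as the integrated reporter target in that system.
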