Features (pLannotate 1.2.2; 18 found; start..end, strand, type, name):
     21..45      -  misc_feature   RB T-DNA repeat: right border repeat from nopaline C58 T-DNA
    215..891     +  promoter       CaMV 35S promoter (enhanced): cauliflower mosaic virus 35S promoter with a duplicated enhancer region
    916..969     +  misc_feature   TMV Ω: translational enhancer from the tobacco mosaic virus 5'-leader sequence (Gallie et al., 1988)
   1143..1935    +  CDS            NeoR/KanR (fragment): aminoglycoside phosphotransferase from Tn5; aph(3')-II (or nptII); confers resistance to neomycin, kanamycin, and G418 (Geneticin®)
   1945..2193    +  terminator     HSP terminator: efficient transcription terminator from the Arabidopsis thaliana heat shock protein 18.2 gene (Nagaya et al., 2010)
   2416..3906    +  CDS            CYP76AD1: C76AD_BETVU - Also known as Bv2g029890_ucyh From Beta vulgaris (Sugar beet).
   3973..4797    +  CDS            DODA1: DOD1W_BETVU - Experimental evidence at transcript level: Swiss-Prot protein existence level 2. Opens the cyclic ring of dihydroxy-phenylalanine (DOPA) between carbons 4 and 5, thus producing an unstable seco-DOPA that rearranges nonenzymatically to betalamic acid. From Beta vulgaris (Sugar beet).
   6383..6557    +  polyA_signal   CaMV poly(A) signal: cauliflower mosaic virus polyadenylation signal
   6689..6713    -  misc_feature   LB T-DNA repeat: left border repeat from nopaline C58 T-DNA
   7138..7932    +  CDS            KanR: aminoglycoside phosphotransferase; aphA-3; confers resistance to kanamycin
   8009..8078    -  ncRNA          RNA-OUT: Accession: RF00240 - RNA-OUT
   9357..9945    +  rep_origin     ori: high-copy-number ColE1/pMB1/pBR322/pUC origin of replication
  10131..10271   -  misc_feature   bom: basis of mobility region from pBR322
  10373..10412   -  CDS            rop (fragment): Rop protein, which maintains plasmids at low copy number; rop
  10615..10809   -  rep_origin     pVS1 oriV: origin of replication for the Pseudomonas plasmid pVS1 (Heeb et al., 2000)
  10875..11948   -  CDS            pVS1 RepA: replication protein from the Pseudomonas plasmid pVS1 (Heeb et al., 2000)
  12377..13006   -  CDS            pVS1 StaA: stability protein from the Pseudomonas plasmid pVS1 (Heeb et al., 2000)
  13566..13967   -  CDS            Y4CG_SINFN (fragment): Protein inferred from homology: Swiss-Prot protein existence level 3. From Sinorhizobium fredii (strain NBRC 101917 / NGR234).
>Addgene plasmid #234529 | pJPC430 | addgene full sequence | sequence record 469118 | Addgene NGS Result
TAAACGCTCTTTTCTCTTAGGTTTACCCGCCAATATATCCTGTCAAACACTGATAGTTTTTCGTACGACC
CTCGGTACCGATCGGCGCGCCGGAGAGATCGCGCACGCCAATGCTACCGTAGGTCCTGCTTCAGGAGGTC
AACATGGTGGAGCACGACACTCTGGTCTACTCCAAAAATGTCAAAGATACAGTCTCAGAAGATCAAAGGG
CTATTGAGACTTTTCAACAAAGGATAATTTCGGGAAACCTCCTCGGATTCCATTGCCCAGCTATCTGTCA
CTTCATCGAAAGGACAGTAGAAAAGGAAGGTGGCTCCTACAAATGCCATCATTGCGATAAAGGAAAGGCT
ATCATTCAAGATCTCTCTGCCGACAGTGGTCCCAAAGATGGACCCCCACCCACGAGGAGCATCGTGGAAA
AAGAAGAGGTTCCAACCACGTCTACAAAGCAAGTGGATTGATGTGATAACATGGTGGAGCACGACACTCT
GGTCTACTCCAAAAATGTCAAAGATACAGTCTCAGAAGATCAAAGGGCTATTGAGACTTTTCAACAAAGG
ATAATTTCGGGAAACCTCCTCGGATTCCATTGCCCAGCTATCTGTCACTTCATCGAAAGGACAGTAGAAA
AGGAAGGTGGCTCCTACAAATGCCATCATTGCGATAAAGGAAAGGCTATCATTCAAGATCTCTCTGCCGA
CAGTGGTCCCAAAGATGGACCCCCACCCACGAGGAGCATCGTGGAAAAAGAAGAGGTTCCAACCACGTCT
ACAAAGCAAGTGGATTGATGTGACATCTCCACTGACGTAAGGGATGACGCACAATCCCACTATCCTTCGC
AAGACCCTTCCTCTATATAAGGAAGTTCATTTCATTTGGAGAGGACACGCTCGAGTATAAGAGCTCATTT
TTACAACAATTACCAACAACAACAAACAACAAACAACATTACAATTACATTTACAATTATCGATACAATC
TGAGAACACGACGCTGAGCTCGGACGGCGCGCCGGAGCGTAAATTATAAACTTTAAATATCAAAGTTACA
TGTTATATATGGTTAAAAATCATTTAAATGTTACATAGTTTTAAGAACTTTTATATTGTAACTTTAGGGT
ATACCCCAAAGTAACGAATGGGGATTGAACAAGATGGATTGCACGCAGGTTCTCCGGCCGCTTGGGTGGA
GAGGCTATTCGGCTATGACTGGGCACAACAGACAATCGGCTGCTCTGATGCCGCCGTGTTTCGGCTGTCA
GCGCAGGGGCGCCCGGTTCTTTTTGTCAAGACCGACCTGTCCGGTGCCCTGAATGAACTCCAGGACGAGG
CAGCGCGGCTATCGTGGCTGGCCACGACGGGCGTTCCTTGCGCAGCTGTGCTCGACGTTGTCACTGAAGC
GGGAAGGGACTGGCTGCTATTGGGCGAAGTGCCGGGGCAGGATCTCCTGTCATCTCACCTTGCTCCTGCC
GAGAAAGTATCCATCATGGCTGATGCAATGCGGCGGCTGCATACGCTTGATCCGGCTACCTGCCCATTCG
ACCACCAAGCGAAACATCGCATCGAGCGAGCACGTACTCGGATGGAAGCCGGTCTTGTCGATCAGGATGA
TCTGGACGAAGAACATCAGGGGCTCGCGCCAGCCGAACTGTTCGCCAGGCTCAAGGCGCGCATGCCCGAC
GGCGAGGATCTCGTCGTGACACATGGCGATGCCTGCTTGCCGAATATCATGGTGGAAAATGGCCGCTTTT
CTGGATTCATCGACTGTGGCCGGCTGGGTGTGGCGGACCGCTATCAGGACATAGCGTTGGCTACCCGTGA
TATTGCTGAAGAACTTGGCGGCGAATGGGCTGACCGCTTCCTCGTGCTTTACGGTATCGCCGCTCCCGAT
TCGCAGCGCATCGCCTTCTATCGCCTTCTTGACGAGTTCTTCTGAGCGGGCTTATATGAAGATGAAGATG
AAATATTTGGTGTGTCAAATAAAAAGCTTGTGTGCTTAAGTTTGTGTTTTTTTCTTGGCTTGTTGTGTTA
TGAATTTGTGGCTTTTTCTAATATTAAATGAATGTAAGATCACATTATAATGAATAAACAAATGTTTCTA
TAATCCATTGTGAATGTTTTGTTGGATCTCTTCTGCAGCATATAACTACTGTATGTGCTATGGTATGGAC
TATGGAATATGATTAAAGATAAGCGCTGAGCTCCCGGGGCGCGCCGGAGAGATCGCGCACGCCAATGCTA
CCGTAGGTCCTGCTTCGTAAATTATAAACTTTAAATATCAAAGTTACATGTTATATATGGTTAAAAATCA
TTTAAATGTTACATAGTTTTAAGAACTTTTATATTGTAACTTTAGGGTATACCCCAAAGTAACGCGCTGA
GCTCTCCCGGCGCGCCGGAGAGATCGCGCACGCCAATGGATCATGCGACCCTCGCCATGATCCTCGCGAT
CTGGTTCATCAGCTTCCACTTCATCAAGCTGCTGTTCTCCCAGCAGACCACCAAGCTGCTTCCGCCAGGA
CCAAAGCCGCTTCCGATCATCGGCAACATCCTTGAGGTGGGCAAGAAGCCGCATCGGTCCTTCGCCAACC
TCGCCAAGATTCACGGCCCACTCATTTCCCTCAGACTCGGCTCTGTGACCACCATCGTTGTGTCCTCTGC
CGACGTGGCCAAAGAGATGTTCCTCAAGAAGGATCACCCGCTCTCCAACCGCACGATCCCGAATAGTGTT
ACAGCCGGCGACCACCACAAGCTCACCATGTCTTGGCTCCCGGTGTCTCCGAAGTGGCGCAACTTCCGCA
AGATTACCGCCGTGCATCTGCTCTCCCCACAGAGACTCGATGCCTGCCAGACATTCAGGCACGCCAAGGT
GCAGCAGCTCTACGAGTACGTTCAAGAGTGCGCCCAGAAAGGCCAGGCCGTGGATATTGGCAAGGCCGCC
TTTACGACCAGCCTCAACCTCCTCAGCAAGCTGTTCTTCAGCGTCGAGCTGGCGCACCACAAGTCCCATA
CCAGCCAAGAGTTCAAAGAGCTGATCTGGAACATCATGGAAGATATAGGCAAGCCGAACTACGCCGACTA
CTTCCCGATTCTCGGCTGCGTTGACCCATCTGGCATTAGAAGAAGGCTCGCCTGCTCCTTCGACAAGCTG
ATCGCCGTGTTCCAGGGCATCATCTGCGAGAGACTCGCCCCAGATTCCTCCACCACAACTACCACCACCA
CCGACGACGTGCTCGATGTGCTCCTCCAGCTGTTCAAGCAGAACGAGCTGACGATGGGCGAGATCAACCA
CCTCCTCGTGGACATCTTCGACGCCGGCACCGATACCACATCCTCCACATTCGAGTGGGTGATGACCGAG
CTGATCCGCAATCCAGAGATGATGGAAAAGGCCCAAGAGGAAATCAAGCAGGTCCTCGGCAAGGACAAGC
AGATCCAAGAGTCCGACATCATCAACCTGCCGTACCTCCAGGCGATCATCAAAGAGACACTCCGCCTCCA
TCCGCCGACCGTGTTCTTGCTCCCAAGAAAGGCCGACACCGATGTCGAGCTGTACGGCTACATCGTGCCG
AAGGATGCCCAGATCCTCGTGAACCTCTGGGCCATTGGCAGGGACCCAAACGCCTGGCAGAACGCCGATA
TTTTCAGCCCAGAGCGCTTCATCGGCTGCGAGATCGATGTTAAGGGCCGCGATTTCGGCCTCCTTCCATT
TGGCGCTGGCCGCAGAATTTGCCCAGGCATGAATCTCGCCATCAGGATGCTCACCCTCATGCTCGCCACA
CTCCTCCAGTTCTTCAACTGGAAGCTCGAAGGCGACATCTCCCCGAAGGACCTCGACATGGACGAGAAGT
TCGGCATTGCGCTCCAAAAGACCAAGCCGCTCAAGCTCATCCCGATTCCGCGCTACGGTAGCGGAGCTAC
CAATTTTAGCCTCCTTAAGCAGGCTGGTGATGTAGAAGAGAACCCCGGGCCTATGAAGATGATGAACGGC
GAGGACGCCAACGACCAGATGATCAAAGAGTCCTTCTTCATCACCCACGGCAACCCGATCCTCACCGTCG
AGGATACACATCCGCTCAGGCCGTTCTTCGAGACATGGCGCGAGAAGATTTTCTCCAAGAAGCCGAAGGC
CATCCTCATCATCTCCGGCCACTGGGAGACAGTGAAGCCAACCGTGAACGCCGTGCACATCAACGACACC
ATCCACGACTTCGACGACTACCCAGCCGCCATGTACCAGTTCAAGTACCCAGCTCCAGGCGAGCCAGAGC
TTGCGAGAAAGGTGGAAGAGATCCTCAAGAAGTCCGGGTTCGAGACAGCCGAGACAGACCAAAAGAGGGG
CCTTGATCACGGCGCCTGGGTTCCACTCATGCTCATGTATCCAGAGGCGGACATCCCGGTGTGCCAGCTC
TCAGTTCAGCCACATCTCGACGGCACCTACCACTACAATCTCGGCAGAGCCCTCGCGCCGCTCAAGAATG
ATGGCGTGCTCATTATTGGCTCCGGCAGCGCCACACATCCACTCGATGAGACACCGCACTACTTCGATGG
TGTTGCCCCTTGGGCCGCTGCCTTCGATTCTTGGCTTAGGAAGGCCCTCATCAACGGCCGCTTCGAGGAA
GTGAACATCTACGAGAGCAAGGCCCCGAACTGGAAGCTCGCCCATCCATTTCCAGAGCACTTCTACCCGC
TCCACGTTGTGCTCGGCGCTGCTGGTGAAAAGTGGAAGGCCGAGCTGATCCACTCCTCCTGGGATCATGG
CACACTTTGCCACGGCTCCTACAAGTTCACCTCCGCCGGATCCGGAGCAACCAACTTTAGCCTGCTCAAG
CAAGCAGGAGATGTTGAGGAAAATCCTGGCCCCATGACCGCCATCAAGATGAACACCAACGGCGAGGGCG
AGACACAGCACATCCTCATGATCCCGTTCATGGCGCAGGGCCACCTCAGGCCATTTCTCGAACTCGCCAT
GTTCCTCTACAAGCGCTCCCACGTGATCATCACCCTGCTCACAACTCCGCTCAATGCCGGCTTCCTCAGG
CACCTCCTTCACCACCATTCCTACTCCTCCAGCGGCATCAGGATCGTCGAGCTGCCATTCAACTCCACCA
ACCACGGACTCCCACCGGGCATCGAGAACACCGATAAGCTCACACTCCCGCTCGTGGTGTCCCTCTTCCA
TTCCACCATCAGCCTCGATCCGCACCTCCGCGATTACATCTCCAGGCATTTCAGCCCAGCCAGGCCACCA
CTCTGCGTGATCCATGATGTGTTCCTCGGCTGGGTTGACCAGGTGGCCAAGGATGTGGGCTCTACAGGCG
TGGTGTTCACAACAGGCGGCGCTTATGGCACATCCGCCTACGTGTCCATCTGGAACGATCTCCCGCACCA
GAACTACTCCGACGACCAAGAGTTCCCGCTGCCAGGCTTCCCAGAGAACCATAAGTTCCGCAGGTCCCAG
CTCCATCGGTTCCTCAGATATGCCGACGGCTCCGACGATTGGTCCAAGTATTTCCAGCCGCAGCTCCGCC
AGTCCATGAAGTCTTTTGGCTGGCTCTGCAACTCCGTGGAAGAGATCGAGACACTCGGCTTCTCCATCCT
CCGCAACTACACCAAGCTGCCGATCTGGGGCATCGGCCCACTTATTGCTTCCCCAGTGCAGCACTCCTCC
TCCGACAACAATTCAACAGGCGCCGAGTTCGTGCAGTGGCTCAGCCTCAAAGAGCCGGACTCCGTCCTCT
ACATCTCCTTCGGCTCCCAGAACACGATCAGCCCGACGCAGATGATGGAACTCGCTGCTGGCCTTGAGTC
CTCCGAGAAGCCATTCCTCTGGGTGATCAGAGCCCCGTTCGGCTTCGACATCAACGAAGAGATGCGCCCA
GAGTGGCTGCCAGAGGGCTTTGAGGAACGCATGAAGGTGAAGAAACAGGGCAAGCTCGTGTACAAGCTCG
GCCCGCAGCTTGAGATCCTCAACCATGAATCCATCGGCGGCTTTCTCACCCACTGCGGATGGAACAGCAT
CCTTGAGTCTCTTCGCGAGGGCGTTCCGATGCTTGGATGGCCACTTGCTGCCGAGCAGGCCTACAACCTC
AAGTACCTCGAAGATGAGATGGGCGTCGCGGTTGAGCTTGCTAGAGGCCTCGAAGGCGAGATCTCCAAAG
AGAAGGTCAAGCGCATCGTCGAGATGATCCTTGAGCGCAACGAGGGCTCCAAAGGCTGGGAGATGAAGAA
TCGCGCCGTGGAAATGGGCAAAAAGCTCAAGGACGCCGTGAACGAGGAAAAAGAGCTGAAGGGCTCCTCC
GTGAAGGCGATCGACGATTTCCTCGACGCCGTCATGCAGGCCAAACTTGAGCCAAGCCTCCAGTGATAGT
GAGCTTCTCGAGTTTCTCCATAATAATGTGTGAGTAGTTCCCAGATAAGGGAATTAGGGTTCCTATAGGG
TTTCGCTCATGTGTTGAGCATATAAGAAACCCTTAGTATGTATTTGTATTTGTAAAATACTTCTATCAAT
AAAATTTCTAATTCCTAAAACCAAAATCCAGTACTAAAATCCAGATCCCCCGAATTACGCTGAGCTCAGT
GTTTGATCGCCGGCGGTACCGAGTGTACTTCAAGTCACTCAATTCGGCGTTAATTCAGTACATTAAAAAC
GTCCGCAATGTGTTATTAAGTTGTCTAAGCGTCAATTTGTTTACACCACAATATATCCTGCCACCAGCCA
GCCAACAGCTCCCCGACCGGCAGCTCGGCACAAAATCACCACTCGATACAGGCAGCCCATCAGTCCGGGA
CGGCGTCAGCGGGAGAGCCGTTGTAAGGCGGCAGACTTTGCTCATGTTACCGATGCTATTCGGAAGAACG
GCAACTAAGCTGCCGGGTTTGAAACACGGATGATCTCGCGGAGGGTAGCATGTTGATTGTAACGATGACA
GAGCGTTGCTGCCTGTGATCACCGCGGTTTCAAAATCGGCTCCGTCGATACTATGTTATACGCCAACTTT
GAAAACAACTTTGAAAAAGCTGTTTTCTGGTATTTAAGGTTTTAGAATGCAAGGAACAGTGAATTGGAGT
TCGTCTTGTTATAATTAGCTTCTTGGGGTATCTTTAAATACTGTAGAAAAGAGGAAGGAAATAATAAATG
GCTAAAATGAGAATATCACCGGAATTGAAAAAACTGATCGAAAAATACCGCTGCGTAAAAGATACGGAAG
GAATGTCTCCTGCTAAGGTATATAAGCTGGTGGGAGAAAATGAAAACCTATATTTAAAAATGACGGACAG
CCGGTATAAAGGGACCACCTATGATGTGGAACGGGAAAAGGACATGATGCTATGGCTGGAAGGAAAGCTG
CCTGTTCCAAAGGTCCTGCACTTTGAACGGCATGATGGCTGGAGCAATCTGCTCATGAGTGAGGCCGATG
GCGTCCTTTGCTCGGAAGAGTATGAAGATGAACAAAGCCCTGAAAAGATTATCGAGCTGTATGCGGAGTG
CATCAGGCTCTTTCACTCCATCGACATATCGGATTGTCCCTATACGAATAGCTTAGACAGCCGCTTAGCC
GAATTGGATTACTTACTGAATAACGATCTGGCCGATGTGGATTGCGAAAACTGGGAAGAAGACACTCCAT
TTAAAGATCCGCGCGAGCTGTATGATTTTTTAAAGACGGAAAAGCCCGAAGAGGAACTTGTCTTTTCCCA
CGGCGACCTGGGAGACAGCAACATCTTTGTGAAAGATGGCAAAGTAAGTGGCTTTATTGATCTTGGGAGA
AGCGGCAGGGCGGACAAGTGGTATGACATTGCCTTCTGCGTCCGGTCGATCAGGGAGGATATCGGGGAAG
AACAGTATGTCGAGCTATTTTTTGACTTACTGGGGATCAAGCCTGATTGGGAGAAAATAAAATATTATAT
TTTACTGGATGAATTGTTTTAGTACCTAGAATGCATGACCAAAATCCCTTAACGCTGATGAATCCCCTAA
TGATTTTGGTAAAAATCATTAAGTTAAGGTGGATACACATCTTGTCATATGATCAAATGGTTTCGCGAAA
AATCAATAATCAGACAACAAGATGTGCGAACTCGATATTTTACACGACTCTCTTTACCAATTCTGCCCCG
AATTACACTTAAAACGACTCAACAGCTTAACGTTGGCTTGCCACGCATTACTTGACTGTAAAACTCTCAC
TCTTACCGAACTTGGCCGTAACCTGCCAACCAAAGCGAGAACAAAACATAACATCAAACGAATCGACCGA
TTGTTAGGTAATCGTCACCTCCACAAAGAGCGACTCGCTGTATACCGTTGGCATGCTAGCTTTATCTGTT
CGGGCAATACGATGCCCATTGTACTTGTTGACTGGTCTGATATTCGTGAGCAAAAACGACTTATGGTATT
GCGAGCTTCAGTCGCACTACACGGTCGTTCTGTTACTCTTTATGAGAAAGCGTTCCCGCTTTCAGAGCAA
TGTTCAAAGAAAGCTCATGACCAATTTCTAGCCGACCTTGCGAGCATTCTACCGAGTAACACCACACCGC
TCATTGTCAGTGATGCTGGCTTTAAAGTGCCATGGTATAAATCCGTTGAGAAGCTGGGTTGGTACTGGTT
AAGTCGAGTAAGAGGAAAAGTACAATATGCAGACCTAGGAGCGGAAAACTGGAAACCTATCAGCAACTTA
CATGATATGTCATCTAGTCACTCAAAGACTTTAGGCTATAAGAGGCTGACTAAAAGCAATCCAATCTCAT
GCCAAATTCTATTGTATAAATCTCGCTCTAAAGGCCGAAAAAATCAGCGCTCGACACGGACTCATTGTCA
CCACCCGTCACCTAAAATCTACTCAGCGTCGGCAAAGGAGCCATGGGTTCTAGCAACTAACTTACCTGTT
GAAATTCGAACACCCAAACAACTTGTTAATATCTATTCGAAGCGAATGCAGATTGAAGAAACCTTCCGAG
ACTTGAAAAGTCCTGCCTACGGACTAGGCCTACGCCATAGCCGAACGAGCAGCTCAGAGCGTTTTGATAT
CATGCTGCTAATCGCCCTGATGCTTCAACTAACATGTTGGCTTGCGGGCGTTCATGCTCAGAAACAAGGT
TGGGACAAGCACTTCCAGGCTAACACAGTCAGAAATCGAAACGTACTCTCAACAGTTCGCTTAGGCATGG
AAGTTTTGCGGCATTCTGGCTACACAATAACAAGGGAAGACTTACTCGTGGCTGCAACCCTACTAGCTCA
AAATTTATTCACACATGGTTACGCTTTGGGGAAATTATGAGGGGATCTCTCAGCCCTTAACGTGAGTTTT
CGTTCCACTGAGCGTCAGACCCCGTAGAAAAGATCAAAGGATCTTCTTGAGATCCTTTTTTTCTGCGCGT
AATCTGCTGCTTGCAAACAAAAAAACCACCGCTACCAGCGGTGGTTTGTTTGCCGGATCAAGAGCTACCA
ACTCTTTTTCCGAAGGTAACTGGCTTCAGCAGAGCGCAGATACCAAATACTGTCCTTCTAGTGTAGCCGT
AGTTAGGCCACCACTTCAAGAACTCTGTAGCACCGCCTACATACCTCGCTCTGCTAATCCTGTTACCAGT
GGCTGCTGCCAGTGGCGATAAGTCGTGTCTTACCGGGTTGGACTCAAGACGATAGTTACCGGATAAGGCG
CAGCGGTCGGGCTGAACGGGGGGTTCGTGCACACAGCCCAGCTTGGAGCGAACGACCTACACCGAACTGA
GATACCTACAGCGTGAGCTATGAGAAAGCGCCACGCTTCCCGAAGGGAGAAAGGCGGACAGGTATCCGGT
AAGCGGCAGGGTCGGAACAGGAGAGCGCACGAGGGAGCTTCCAGGGGGAAACGCCTGGTATCTTTATAGT
CCTGTCGGGTTTCGCCACCTCTGACTTGAGCGTCGATTTTTGTGATGCTCGTCAGGGGGGCGGAGCCTAT
GGAAAAACGCCAGCAACGCGGCCTTTTTACGGTTCCTGGCCTTTTGCTGGCCTTTTGCTCACATGTTCTT
TCCTGCGTTATCCCCTGATTCTGTGGATAACCGTATTACCGCCTTTGAGTGAGCTGATACCGCTCGCCGC
AGCCGAACGACCGAGCGCAGCGAGTCAGTGAGCGAGGAAGCGGAAGAGGGCCTGATGCGGTATTTTCTCC
TTACGCATCTGTGCGGTATTTCACACCGCATATGGTGCACTCTCAGTACAATCTGCTCTGATGCCGCATA
GTTAAGCCAGTATACACTCCGCTATCGCTACGTGACTGGGTCATGGCTGCGCCCCGACACCCGCCAACAC
CCGCTGACGCGCCCTGACGGGCTTGTCTGCTCCCGGCATCCGCTTACAGACAAGCTGTGACCGTTTCCGG
GAGCTGCATGTGTCAGAGGTTTTCACCGTCATCACCGAAACGCGCGAGGCAGGGTGCCTTGATGTGGGCG
CCGGCGGTCGAGTGGCGACGGCGCGGCTTGTCCGCGCCCTGGTAGATTGCCTGGCCGTAGGCCAGCCATT
TTTGAGCGGCCAGCGGCCGCGATAGGCCGACGCGAAGCGGCGGGGCGTAGGGAGCGCAGCGACCGAAGGG
TAGGCGCTTTTTGCAGCTCTTGGGCTGTGCGCTGGCCAGACAGTTATGCACAGGCCAGGCGGGTTTTAAG
AGTTTTAATAAGTTTTAAAGAGTTTTAGGCGGAAAAATCGCCTTTTTTCTCTTTTATATCAGTCACTTAC
ATGTGTGACCGGTTCCCAATGTACGGCTTTGGGTTCCCAATGTACGGGTTCCGGTTCCCAATGTACGGCT
TTGGGTTCCCAATGTACGTGCTATCCACAGGAAAGAGGCCTTTTCGACCTTTTTCCCCTGCTAGGGCAAT
TTGCCCTAGCATCTGCTCCGTACATTAGGAACCGGCGGATGCTTCGCCCTCGATCAGGTTGCGGTAGCGC
ATGACTAGGATCGGGCCAGCCTGCCCCGCCTCCTCCTTCAAATCGTACTCCGGCAGGTCATTTGACCCGA
TCAGCTTGCGCACGGTGAAACAGAACTTCTTGAACTCTCCGGCGCTGCCACTGCGTTCGTAGATCGTCTT
GAACAACCATCTGGCTTCTGCCTTGCCTGCGGCGCGGCGTGCCAGGCGGTAGAGAAAACGGCCGATGCCG
GGATCGATCAAAAAGTAATCGGGGTGAACCGTCAGCACGTCCGGGTTCTTGCCTTCTGTGATCTCGCGGT
ACATCCAATCAGCTAGCTCGATCTCGATGTACTCCGGCCGCCCGGTTTCGCTCTTTACGATCTTGTAGCG
GCTAATCAAGGCTTCACCCTCGGATACCGTCACCAGGCGGCCGTTCTTGGCCTTCTTCGTACGCTGCATG
GCAACGTGCGTGGTGTTTAACCGAATGCAGGTTTCTACCAGGTCGTCTTTCTGCTTTCCGCCATCGGCTC
GCCGGCAGAACTTGAGTACGTCCGCAACGTGTGGACGGAACACGCGGCCGGGCTTGTCTCCCTTCCCTTC
CCGGTATCGGTTCATGGATTCGGTTAGATGGGAAACCGCCATCAGTACCAGGTCGTAATCCCACACACTG
GCCATGCCGGCCGGCCCTGCGGAAACCTCTACGTGCCCGTCTGGAAGCTCGTAGCGGATCACCTCGCCAG
CTCGTCGGTCACGCTTCGACAGACGGAAAACGGCCACGTCCATGATGCTGCGACTATCGCGGGTGCCCAC
GTCATAGAGCATCGGAACGAAAAAATCTGGTTGCTCGTCGCCCTTGGGCGGCTTCCTAATCGACGGCGCA
CCGGCTGCCGGCGGTTGCCGGGATTCTTTGCGGATTCGATCAGCGGCCGCTTGCCACGATTCACCGGGGC
GTGCTTCTGCCTCGATGCGTTGCCGCTGGGCGGCCTGCGCGGCCTTCAACTTCTCCACCAGGTCATCACC
CAGCGCCGCGCCGATTTGTACCGGGCCGGATGGTTTGCGACCGCTCACGCCGATTCCTCGGGCTTGGGGG
TTCCAGTGCCATTGCAGGGCCGGCAGGCAACCCAGCCGCTTACGCCTGGCCAACCGCCCGTTCCTCCACA
CATGGGGCATTCCACGGCGTCGGTGCCTGGTTGTTCTTGATTTTCCATGCCGCCTCCTTTAGCCGCTAAA
ATTCATCTACTCATTTATTCATTTGCTCATTTACTCTGGTAGCTGCGCGATGTATTCAGATAGCAGCTCG
GTAATGGTCTTGCCTTGGCGTACCGCGTACATCTTCAGCTTGGTGTGATCCTCCGCCGGCAACTGAAAGT
TGACCCGCTTCATGGCTGGCGTGTCTGCCAGGCTGGCCAACGTTGCAGCCTTGCTGCTGCGTGCGCTCGG
ACGGCCGGCACTTAGCGTGTTTGTGCTTTTGCTCATTTTCTCTTTACCTCATTAACTCAAATGAGTTTTG
ATTTAATTTCAGCGGCCAGCGCCTGGACCTCGCGGGCAGCGTCGCCCTCGGGTTCTGATTCAAGAACGGT
TGTGCCGGCGGCGGCAGTGCCTGGGTAGCTCACGCGCTGCGTGATACGGGACTCAAGAATGGGCAGCTCG
TACCCGGCCAGCGCCTCGGCAACCTCACCGCCGATGCGCGTGCCTTTGATCGCCCGCGACACGACAAAGG
CCGCTTGTAGCCTTCCATCCGTGACCTCAATGCGCTGCTTAACCAGCTCCACCAGGTCGGCGGTGGCCCA
TATGTCGTAAGGGCTTGGCTGCACCGGAATCAGCACGAAGTCGGCTGCCTTGATCGCGGACACAGCCAAG
TCCGCCGCCTGGGGCGCTCCGTCGATCACTACGAAGTCGCGCCGGCCGATGGCCTTCACGTCGCGGTCAA
TCGTCGGGCGGTCGATGCCGACAACGGTTAGCGGTTGATCTTCCCGCACGGCCGCCCAATCGCGGGCACT
GCCCTGGGGATCGGAATCGACTAACAGAACATCGGCCCCGGCGAGTTGCAGGGCGCGGGCTAGATGGGTT
GCGATGGTCGTCTTGCCTGACCCGCCTTTCTGGTTAAGTACAGCGATAACCTTCATGCGTTCCCCTTGCG
TATTTGTTTATTTACTCATCGCATCATATACGCAGCGACCGCATGACGCAAGCTGTTTTACTCAAATACA
CATCACCTTTTTAGACGGCGGCGCTCGGTTTCTTCAGCGGCCAAGCTGGCCGGCCAGGCCGCCAGCTTGG
CATCAGACAAACCGGCCAGGATTTCATGCAGCCGCACGGTTGAGCCGTGCGCGGGCGGCTCGAACACGTA
CCCGGCCGCGATCATCTCCGCCTCGATCTCTTCGGTAATGAAAAACGGTTCGTCCTGGCCGTCCTGGTGC
GGTTTCATGCTTGTTCCTCTTGGCGTTCATTCTCGGCGGCCGCCAGGGCGTCGGCCTCGGTCAATGCGTC
CTCACGGAAGGCACCGCGCCGCCTGGCCTCGGTGGGCGTCACTTCCTCGCTGCGCTCAAGTGCGCGGTAC
AGGGTCGAGCGATGCACGCCAAGCAGTGCAGCCGCCTCTTTCACGGTGCGGCCTTCCTGGTCGATCAGCT
CGCGGGCGTGCGCGATCTGTGCCGGGGTGAGGGTAGGGCGGGGGCCAAACTTCACGCCTCGGGCCTTGGC
GGCCTCGCGCCCGCTCCGGGTGCGGTCGATGATTAGGGAACGCTCGAACTCGGCAATGCCGGCGAACACG
GTCAACACCATGCGGCCGGCCGGCGTGGTGGTGTCGGCCCACGGCTCTGCCAGGCTACGCAGGCCCGCGC
CGGCCTCCTGGATGCGCTCGGCAATGTCCAGTAGGTCGCGGGTGCTGCGGGCCAGGCGGTCTAGCCTGGT
CACTGTCACAACGTCGCCAGGGCGTAGGTGGTCAAGCATCCTGGCCAGCTCCGGGCGGTCGCGCCTGGTG
CCGGTGATCTTCTCGGAAAACAGCTTGGTGCAGCCGGCCGCGTGCAGTTCGGCCCGTTGGTTGGTCAAGT
CCTGGTCGTCGGTGCTGACGCGGGCATAGCCCAGCAGGCCAGCGGCGGCGCTCTTGTTCATGGCGTAATG
TCTCCGGTTCTAGTCGCAAGTATTCTACTTTATGCGACTAAAACACGCGACAAGAAAACGCCAGGAAAAG
GGCAGGGCGGCAGCCTGTCGCGTAACTTAGGACTTGTGCGACATGTCGTTTTCAGAAGACGGCTGCACTG
AACGTCAGAAGCCGACTGCACTATAGCAGCGGAGGGGTTGGATCAAAGTACTTTGATCCCGAGGGGAACC
CTGTGGTTGGCATGCACATACAAATGGACGAACGGATAAACCTTTTCACGCCCTTTTAAATATCCGATTA
TTCTAA
